Addgene plasmid #213278: GPR27-DuET
Purpose: The DuET construct encodes the named human GPCR engineered with a cleaved hemagglutinin signal peptide, a 5' FLAG and a 3' 1D4 epitope tag optimized for expression in mammalian cells and proteomics studies.
Depositing lab: Thomas Sakmar. Depositing organization: Rockefeller University. Publication: Multiplexed selectivity screening of anti-GPCR antibodies. Dahl L, Kotliar IB, Bendes A, Dodig-Crnkovic T, Fromm S, Elofsson A, Uhlen M, Sakmar TP, Schwenk JM. Sci Adv. 2023 May 3;9(18):eadf9297. doi: 10.1126/sciadv.adf9297. Epub 2023 May 3. PubMed 37134173.
Backbone
  Vector backbone: pcDNA 3.1 (+)
  Vector type: Mammalian Expression
Growth in bacteria
  Bacterial resistance: Ampicillin, 100 μg/mL
  Growth temperature: 37°C
  Growth strain: DH5alpha
  Copy number: High Copy
Gene/Insert
  Gene/Insert name: GPR27 (alt names: G protein-coupled receptor 27; SREB1)
  Species: H. sapiens (human)
  Entrez Gene: GPR27 (a.k.a. SREB1)
  Promoter: CMV, T7
  Tag / fusion protein: FLAG (N terminal on insert); 1D4 (C terminal on insert)
  Cloning method: Gibson Cloning
Terms and licenses: Academic/Nonprofit Terms; Industry Terms: Not Available to Industry
Depositor comments: Class: A, Family: Orphan. Ensembl ID: ENSG00000170837, Uniprot ID: Q9NS67
How to cite: GPR27-DuET was a gift from Thomas Sakmar (Addgene plasmid # 213278 ; http://n2t.net/addgene:213278 ; RRID:Addgene_213278)
