[The description below was written by a language model from this plasmid's Addgene catalogue record and pLannotate feature annotations shown in this document.]
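Description:
GPR27-DuET is a mammalian expression plasmid built on the pcDNA 3.1 (+) backbone that carries the human orphan class A G protein-coupled receptor GPR27 (also known as SREB1). It is propagated in E. coli as a high-copy plasmid through a ColE1/pUC-type origin and selected with ampicillin via the β-lactamase gene. An f1 origin is also present, along with short lac promoter/operator remnants typical of this backbone. For selection in mammalian cells the backbone supplies a neomycin phosphotransferase gene driven by the SV40 enhancer/early promoter and terminated by an SV40 polyadenylation signal. The SV40 promoter region and the short HIV-1 LTR, ble and lacI fragments called by the automated annotation appear to be minor sequence matches rather than functional parts.

The receptor open reading frame sits downstream of the CMV immediate early enhancer and promoter, which drive strong constitutive transcription in mammalian cells, and is followed by the bovine growth hormone polyadenylation signal. A T7 promoter between the CMV promoter and the insert allows in vitro transcription. According to the record, the "DuET" design adds a cleavable hemagglutinin signal peptide and a FLAG epitope at the N terminus and a 1D4 epitope at the C terminus. The feature table detects a FLAG-matching segment just upstream of the GPR27 coding sequence, but it does not separately annotate the signal peptide or the 1D4 tag. The dual tags permit detection or capture of the receptor from either end. The construct is intended for expression of the tagged receptor in mammalian cells for proteomics studies, and the associated work concerns multiplexed selectivity screening of anti-GPCR antibodies.
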