Features (pLannotate 1.2.2; 21 found; start..end, strand, type, name):
    570..1430    -  CDS            AmpR: β-lactamase; bla; confers resistance to ampicillin, carbenicillin, and related antibiotics
   1431..1535    -  promoter       AmpR promoter: bla
   1594..1646    -  misc_feature   bom (fragment): basis of mobility region from pBR322
   1801..2180    +  enhancer       CMV enhancer: human cytomegalovirus immediate early enhancer
   2181..2384    +  promoter       CMV promoter: human cytomegalovirus (CMV) immediate early promoter
   2380..2413    +  LTR            5' LTR (truncated) (fragment): truncated 5' long terminal repeat (LTR) from HIV-1
   2429..2447    +  promoter       T7 promoter: promoter for bacteriophage T7 RNA polymerase
   2540..2560    +  CDS            3xFLAG (fragment): three tandem FLAG® epitope tags
   2573..3697    +  CDS            GPR27: GPR27_HUMAN - Also known as SREB1. Experimental evidence at transcript level: Swiss-Prot protein existence level 2. Orphan receptor. Possible candidate for amine-like G-protein coupled receptor. From Homo sapiens (Human).
   3828..4052    +  polyA_signal   bGH poly(A) signal: bovine growth hormone polyadenylation signal
   4056..4077    +  promoter       SV40 promoter (fragment): SV40 enhancer and early promoter
   4098..4526    +  rep_origin     f1 ori (sequence partly withheld): f1 bacteriophage origin of replication; arrow indicates direction of (+) strand synthesis
   4540..4869    +  promoter       SV40 promoter: SV40 enhancer and early promoter
   4936..5727    +  CDS            neo: KKA2_KLEPN - Also known as kan, nptII. Experimental evidence at protein level: Swiss-Prot protein existence level 1. Resistance to kanamycin, neomycin, paromomycin, ribostamycin, butirosin and gentamicin B. From Klebsiella pneumoniae.
   5751..5909    +  CDS            ble (fragment): BLE_KLEPN - Experimental evidence at protein level: Swiss-Prot protein existence level 1. Binding protein with a strong affinity to the bleomycin family of antibiotics. Binds to CL990; an antimitotic-antibiotic compound. From Klebsiella pneumoniae.
   5904..6025    +  polyA_signal   SV40 poly(A) signal: SV40 polyadenylation signal
   6098..6114    -  protein_bind   lac operator: The lac repressor binds to the lac operator to inhibit transcription in E. coli. This inhibition can be relieved by adding lactose or isopropyl-β-D-thiogalactopyranoside (IPTG). lac repressor encoded by lacI
   6122..6152    -  promoter       lac promoter: promoter for the E. coli lac operon
   6167..6188    -  protein_bind   CAP binding site: CAP binding activates transcription in the presence of cAMP. E. coli catabolite activator protein
   6201..6293    -  CDS            lacI (fragment): lac repressor; lacI; The lac repressor binds to the lac operator to inhibit transcription in E. coli. This inhibition can be relieved by adding lactose or isopropyl-β-D-thiogalactopyranoside (IPTG).
   6476..399     -  rep_origin     ori (across the origin): high-copy-number ColE1/pMB1/pBR322/pUC origin of replication
>Addgene plasmid #213278 | GPR27-DuET | addgene full sequence | sequence record 430825 | Addgene NGS Result
TCTCATAGCTCACGCTGTAGGTATCTCAGTTCGGTGTAGGTCGTTCGCTCCAAGCTGGGCTGTGTGCACG
AACCCCCCGTTCAGCCCGACCGCTGCGCCTTATCCGGTAACTATCGTCTTGAGTCCAACCCGGTAAGACA
CGACTTATCGCCACTGGCAGCAGCCACTGGTAACAGGATTAGCAGAGCGAGGTATGTAGGCGGTGCTACA
GAGTTCTTGAAGTGGTGGCCTAACTACGGCTACACTAGAAGAACGGTATTTGGTATCTGCGCTCTGCTGA
AGCCAGTTACCTTCGGAAAAAGAGTTGGTAGCTCTTGATCCGGCAAACAAACCACCGCTGGTAGCGGTGG
TTTTTTTGTTTGCAAGCAGCAGATTACGCGCAGAAAAAAAGGATCTCAAGAAGATCCTTTGATCTTTTCT
ACGGGGTCTGACGCTCAGTGGAACGAAAACTCACGTTAAGGGATTTTGGTCATGAGATTATCAAAAAGGA
TCTTCACCTAGATCCTTTTAAATTAAAAATGAAGTTTTAAATCAATCTAAAGTATATATGAGTAAACTTG
GTCTGACAGTTACCAATGCTTAATCAGTGAGGCACCTATCTCAGCGATCTGTCTATTTCGTTCATCCATA
GTTGCCTGACTCCCCGTCGTGTAGATAACTACGATACGGGAGGGCTTACCATCTGGCCCCAGTGCTGCAA
TGATACCGCGAGACCCACGCTCACCGGCTCCAGATTTATCAGCAATAAACCAGCCAGCCGGAAGGGCCGA
GCGCAGAAGTGGTCCTGCAACTTTATCCGCCTCCATCCAGTCTATTAATTGTTGCCGGGAAGCTAGAGTA
AGTAGTTCGCCAGTTAATAGTTTGCGCAACGTTGTTGCCATTGCTACAGGCATCGTGGTGTCACGCTCGT
CGTTTGGTATGGCTTCATTCAGCTCCGGTTCCCAACGATCAAGGCGAGTTACATGATCCCCCATGTTGTG
CAAAAAAGCGGTTAGCTCCTTCGGTCCTCCGATCGTTGTCAGAAGTAAGTTGGCCGCAGTGTTATCACTC
ATGGTTATGGCAGCACTGCATAATTCTCTTACTGTCATGCCATCCGTAAGATGCTTTTCTGTGACTGGTG
AGTACTCAACCAAGTCATTCTGAGAATAGTGTATGCGGCGACCGAGTTGCTCTTGCCCGGCGTCAATACG
GGATAATACCGCGCCACATAGCAGAACTTTAAAAGTGCTCATCATTGGAAAACGTTCTTCGGGGCGAAAA
CTCTCAAGGATCTTACCGCTGTTGAGATCCAGTTCGATGTAACCCACTCGTGCACCCAACTGATCTTCAG
CATCTTTTACTTTCACCAGCGTTTCTGGGTGAGCAAAAACAGGAAGGCAAAATGCCGCAAAAAAGGGAAT
AAGGGCGACACGGAAATGTTGAATACTCATACTCTTCCTTTTTCAATATTATTGAAGCATTTATCAGGGT
TATTGTCTCATGAGCGGATACATATTTGAATGTATTTAGAAAAATAAACAAATAGGGGTTCCGCGCACAT
TTCCCCGAAAAGTGCCACCTGACGTCGACGGATCGGGAGATCTCCCGATCCCCTATGGTGCACTCTCAGT
ACAATCTGCTCTGATGCCGCATAGTTAAGCCAGTATCTGCTCCCTGCTTGTGTGTTGGAGGTCGCTGAGT
AGTGCGCGAGCAAAATTTAAGCTACAACAAGGCAAGGCTTGACCGACATTTGCATGAAGAATCTGCTTAG
GGTTAGGCGTTTTGCGCTGCTTCGCGATGTACGGGCCAGATATACGCGTTGACATTGATTATTGACTAGT
TATTAATAGTAATCAATTACGGGGTCATTAGTTCATAGCCCATATATGGAGTTCCGCGTTACATAACTTA
CGGTAAATGGCCCGCCTGGCTGACCGCCCAACGACCCCCGCCCATTGACGTCAATAATGACGTATGTTCC
CATAGTAACGCCAATAGGGACTTTCCATTGACGTCAATGGGTGGAGTATTTACGGTAAACTGCCCACTTG
GCAGTACATCAAGTGTATCATATGCCAAGTACGCCCCCTATTGACGTCAATGACGGTAAATGGCCCGCCT
GGCATTATGCCCAGTACATGACCTTATGGGACTTTCCTACTTGGCAGTACATCTACGTATTAGTCATCGC
TATTACCATGGTGATGCGGTTTTGGCAGTACATCAATGGGCGTGGATAGCGGTTTGACTCACGGGGATTT
CCAAGTCTCCACCCCATTGACGTCAATGGGAGTTTGTTTTGGCACCAAAATCAACGGGACTTTCCAAAAT
GTCGTAACAACTCCGCCCCATTGACGCAAATGGGCGGTAGGCGTGTACGGTGGGAGGTCTATATAAGCAG
AGCTCTCTGGCTAACTAGAGAACCCACTGCTTACTGGCTTATCGAAATTAATACGACTCACTATAGGGAG
ACCCAAGCTGGCTAGCGTTTAAACTTAAGCTTAGCGCCACCATGAAGACGATCATCGCCCTGAGCTACAT
CTTCTGCCTGGTATTCGCCGACTACAAGGACGATGATGACGCCAGCATCGATATGGCCAATGCCAGTGAG
CCAGGCGGCTCCGGGGGTGGCGAGGCCGCAGCCCTGGGGTTGAAACTGGCCACACTGTCCCTGCTTCTTT
GCGTGAGCCTCGCTGGTAACGTGCTGTTCGCACTGCTCATCGTGCGCGAGAGGTCACTGCACCGCGCACC
CTATTACCTGCTTCTCGATCTGTGTCTGGCCGACGGTCTCAGGGCTTTGGCATGCTTGCCGGCCGTCATG
CTCGCCGCGAGAAGGGCTGCTGCAGCAGCCGGAGCACCACCCGGAGCACTCGGCTGCAAACTGTTGGCTT
TCCTCGCCGCCCTCTTCTGTTTTCATGCTGCTTTTCTCCTCCTGGGCGTGGGCGTCACTAGATATCTGGC
TATCGCCCACCACCGATTCTACGCCGAACGGCTGGCGGGTTGGCCATGTGCTGCAATGCTTGTCTGTGCC
GCCTGGGCACTTGCTCTGGCTGCAGCATTTCCCCCTGTGCTGGACGGAGGGGGGGACGATGAGGATGCGC
CATGCGCACTGGAACAGCGGCCCGACGGAGCTCCTGGCGCCCTCGGGTTTCTGCTCTTGCTGGCTGTAGT
GGTCGGGGCCACACACTTGGTATATTTGCGGCTGCTGTTCTTCATCCACGACAGACGCAAGATGCGGCCT
GCCAGGCTGGTGCCAGCGGTGTCCCACGATTGGACGTTCCACGGGCCTGGCGCAACGGGTCAGGCTGCAG
CCAACTGGACAGCCGGATTTGGAAGAGGACCTACCCCCCCCGCTCTGGTGGGAATTAGGCCCGCCGGACC
AGGAAGGGGAGCCCGCAGGCTTCTGGTTCTCGAAGAATTTAAGACTGAAAAGCGACTGTGCAAAATGTTT
TACGCGGTGACGCTGTTGTTCCTCCTGCTGTGGGGTCCATATGTGGTGGCCTCTTATCTCAGAGTGCTGG
TGAGGCCAGGAGCTGTACCTCAGGCCTACCTCACCGCCAGCGTATGGCTGACTTTCGCGCAGGCCGGAAT
TAATCCTGTGGTGTGCTTTCTTTTTAACAGGGAACTCCGGGATTGCTTCCGGGCACAATTCCCATGCTGC
CAGTCCCCGAGGACCACACAGGCAACTCACCCATGCGACTTGAAAGGCATCGGTCTGATCGATACCGGTG
GACGCACCGGTGAATTCGATGAGGCCAGCACCACCGTGTCTAAGACCGAGACTTCTCAGGTGGCCCCTGC
CTAACTCGAGTCTAGAGGGCCCGTTTAAACCCGCTGATCAGCCTCGACTGTGCCTTCTAGTTGCCAGCCA
TCTGTTGTTTGCCCCTCCCCCGTGCCTTCCTTGACCCTGGAAGGTGCCACTCCCACTGTCCTTTCCTAAT
AAAATGAGGAAATTGCATCGCATTGTCTGAGTAGGTGTCATTCTATTCTGGGGGGTGGGGTGGGGCAGGA
CAGCAAGGGGGAGGATTGGGAAGACAATAGCAGGCATGCTGGGGATGCGGTGGGCTCTATGGCTTCTGAG
GCGGAAAGAACCAGCTGGGGCTCTAGGGGGTATCCCC
[124 nt withheld, positions 4098-4221]
C
[91 nt withheld, positions 4223-4313]
A
[49 nt withheld, positions 4315-4363]
CCTTTGACGTTGGAGTCCACGTTCTTT
[37 nt withheld, positions 4391-4427]
ACCCTATCTCGGTCTATTCTTTTGATTTATAAGGGATTTTGCCGATTTCGGCCTATTGGTTAAAAAATGA
GCTGATTTAACAAAAATTTAACGCGAATTAATTCTGTGGAATGTGTGTCAGTTAGGGTGTGGAAAGTCCC
CAGGCTCCCCAGCAGGCAGAAGTATGCAAAGCATGCATCTCAATTAGTCAGCAACCAGGTGTGGAAAGTC
CCCAGGCTCCCCAGCAGGCAGAAGTATGCAAAGCATGCATCTCAATTAGTCAGCAACCATAGTCCCGCCC
CTAACTCCGCCCATCCCGCCCCTAACTCCGCCCAGTTCCGCCCATTCTCCGCCCCATGGCTGACTAATTT
TTTTTATTTATGCAGAGGCCGAGGCCGCCTCTGCCTCTGAGCTATTCCAGAAGTAGTGAGGAGGCTTTTT
TGGAGGCCTAGGCTTTTGCAAAAAGCTCCCGGGAGCTTGTATATCCATTTTCGGATCTGATCAAGAGACA
GGATGAGGATCGTTTCGCATGATTGAACAAGATGGATTGCACGCAGGTTCTCCGGCCGCTTGGGTGGAGA
GGCTATTCGGCTATGACTGGGCACAACAGACAATCGGCTGCTCTGATGCCGCCGTGTTCCGGCTGTCAGC
GCAGGGGCGCCCGGTTCTTTTTGTCAAGACCGACCTGTCCGGTGCCCTGAATGAACTGCAGGACGAGGCA
GCGCGGCTATCGTGGCTGGCCACGACGGGCGTTCCTTGCGCAGCTGTGCTCGACGTTGTCACTGAAGCGG
GAAGGGACTGGCTGCTATTGGGCGAAGTGCCGGGGCAGGATCTCCTGTCATCTCACCTTGCTCCTGCCGA
GAAAGTATCCATCATGGCTGATGCAATGCGGCGGCTGCATACGCTTGATCCGGCTACCTGCCCATTCGAC
CACCAAGCGAAACATCGCATCGAGCGAGCACGTACTCGGATGGAAGCCGGTCTTGTCGATCAGGATGATC
TGGACGAAGAGCATCAGGGGCTCGCGCCAGCCGAACTGTTCGCCAGGCTCAAGGCGCGCATGCCCGACGG
CGAGGATCTCGTCGTGACCCATGGCGATGCCTGCTTGCCGAATATCATGGTGGAAAATGGCCGCTTTTCT
GGATTCATCGACTGTGGCCGGCTGGGTGTGGCGGACCGCTATCAGGACATAGCGTTGGCTACCCGTGATA
TTGCTGAAGAGCTTGGCGGCGAATGGGCTGACCGCTTCCTCGTGCTTTACGGTATCGCCGCTCCCGATTC
GCAGCGCATCGCCTTCTATCGCCTTCTTGACGAGTTCTTCTGAGCGGGACTCTGGGGTTCGAAATGACCG
ACCAAGCGACGCCCAACCTGCCATCACGAGATTTCGATTCCACCGCCGCCTTCTATGAAAGGTTGGGCTT
CGGAATCGTTTTCCGGGACGCCGGCTGGATGATCCTCCAGCGCGGGGATCTCATGCTGGAGTTCTTCGCC
CACCCCAACTTGTTTATTGCAGCTTATAATGGTTACAAATAAAGCAATAGCATCACAAATTTCACAAATA
AAGCATTTTTTTCACTGCATTCTAGTTGTGGTTTGTCCAAACTCATCAATGTATCTTATCATGTCTGTAT
ACCGTCGACCTCTAGCTAGAGCTTGGCGTAATCATGGTCATAGCTGTTTCCTGTGTGAAATTGTTATCCG
CTCACAATTCCACACAACATACGAGCCGGAAGCATAAAGTGTAAAGCCTGGGGTGCCTAATGAGTGAGCT
AACTCACATTAATTGCGTTGCGCTCACTGCCCGCTTTCCAGTCGGGAAACCTGTCGTGCCAGCTGCATTA
ATGAATCGGCCAACGCGCGGGGAGAGGCGGTTTGCGTATTGGGCGCTCTTCCGCTTCCTCGCTCACTGAC
TCGCTGCGCTCGGTCGTTCGGCTGCGGCGAGCGGTATCAGCTCACTCAAAGGCGGTAATACGGTTATCCA
CAGAATCAGGGGATAACGCAGGAAAGAACATGTGAGCAAAAGGCCAGCAAAAGGCCAGGAACCGTAAAAA
GGCCGCGTTGCTGGCGTTTTTCCATAGGCTCCGCCCCCCTGACGAGCATCACAAAAATCGACGCTCAAGT
CAGAGGTGGCGAAACCCGACAGGACTATAAAGATACCAGGCGTTTCCCCCTGGAAGCTCCCTCGTGCGCT
CTCCTGTTCCGACCCTGCCGCTTACCGGATACCTGTCCGCCTTTCTCCCTTCGGGAAGCGTGGCGCTT
